Addgene plasmid #200638: G1095C_BattB(GA)_jGCaMP7c_IRES_shBleR-P2A-HygroR
Purpose: jGCaMP7c recombination plasmid for Matreyek Bxb1(GA) landing pad in dual landing pad cells
Depositing lab: Kenneth Matreyek. Depositing organization: Case Western Reserve University. Publication: Mammalian Genomic Manipulation with Orthogonal Bxb1 DNA Recombinase Sites for the Functional Characterization of Protein Variants. Roelle SM, Kamath ND, Matreyek KA. ACS Synth Biol. 2023 Nov 3. doi: 10.1021/acssynbio.3c00355. PubMed 37922210.
Backbone
  Vector backbone: BattB
  Vector type: Mammalian Expression
  Selectable markers: Zeocin
Growth in bacteria
  Bacterial resistance: Ampicillin, 100 μg/mL
  Growth temperature: 37°C
  Growth strain: DH5alpha
  Copy number: High Copy
Gene/Insert
  Gene/Insert name: jGCaMP7c
  Species: Synthetic
  Cloning method: Gibson Cloning
Terms and licenses: Academic/Nonprofit Terms; Industry Terms: Not Available to Industry
How to cite: G1095C_BattB(GA)_jGCaMP7c_IRES_shBleR-P2A-HygroR was a gift from Kenneth Matreyek (Addgene plasmid # 200638 ; http://n2t.net/addgene:200638 ; RRID:Addgene_200638)
