[The description below was written by a language model from this plasmid's Addgene catalogue record and pLannotate feature annotations shown in this document.]
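Description:
G1095C_BattB(GA)_jGCaMP7c_IRES_shBleR-P2A-HygroR is a 6.7 kb mammalian recombination (donor) plasmid designed to deliver the genetically encoded calcium indicator jGCaMP7c into a genomic Bxb1 landing pad. It is built on a pBluescript-like "BattB" backbone, which carries a high-copy ColE1/pUC origin, an f1 origin, an ampicillin resistance gene with its bla promoter, remnants of the lacZα/lac promoter region, and flanking T7 and T3 promoters. The name indicates a Bxb1 attB site bearing the GA central dinucleotide. This site is not picked up by the automated annotation, but it would be expected upstream of the insert. The GA variant is orthogonal to other Bxb1 site variants, so the plasmid is directed specifically to the GA landing pad in cells that carry two distinct landing pads.

The payload is a single transcription unit. The jGCaMP7c coding sequence (annotated by similarity as a GCaMP6m fragment) is followed by an EMCV IRES that drives a bleomycin/zeocin resistance gene (Sh ble). According to the name, Sh ble is joined through a P2A self-cleaving peptide to the hygromycin phosphotransferase gene, and the unit ends in an SV40 polyadenylation signal. No mammalian promoter is annotated upstream of the sensor. This fits a promoterless attB donor design, in which expression of the sensor and both markers depends on Bxb1-mediated integration downstream of a promoter resident in the landing pad, although the record does not say so explicitly. Correct recombinants could then be enriched with zeocin (the listed selectable marker) or hygromycin. The result would be cells expressing the calcium sensor from a single defined locus, leaving the second landing pad free for another transgene such as a protein variant under functional study.
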