Features (pLannotate 1.2.2; 19 found; start..end, strand, type, name):
    859..963     -  promoter       AmpR promoter: bla
   1016..1444    -  rep_origin     f1 ori (sequence partly withheld): f1 bacteriophage origin of replication; arrow indicates direction of (+) strand synthesis
   1449..1606    -  CDS            lacZα (fragment): LacZα fragment of β-galactosidase; lacZ fragment
   1609..1627    +  promoter       T7 promoter: promoter for bacteriophage T7 RNA polymerase
   1636..1663    -  misc_feature   MCS (fragment): pBluescript multiple cloning site
   1769..3119    +  CDS            GCaMP6m (fragment): improved fluorescent protein-based calcium sensor (Chen et al., 2013)
   3168..3200    +  misc_feature   MCS (fragment): multiple cloning site
   3354..3816    +  misc_feature   IRES: internal ribosome entry site (IRES) of the encephalomyocarditis virus (EMCV)
   3830..4201    +  CDS            ble: BLE_STRHI - Experimental evidence at protein level: Swiss-Prot protein existence level 1. Binding protein with a strong affinity to the bleomycin family of antibiotics. From Streptoalloteichus hindustanus.
   4276..5295    +  CDS            HygR: aminoglycoside phosphotransferase from E. coli; aph(4)-Ia; confers resistance to hygromycin
   5306..5390    +  CDS            large T antigen (fragment): large T antigen from SV40 (simian virus 40)
   5413..5534    +  polyA_signal   SV40 poly(A) signal: SV40 polyadenylation signal
   5543..5561    -  promoter       T3 promoter: promoter for bacteriophage T3 RNA polymerase
   5606..5622    -  protein_bind   lac operator: The lac repressor binds to the lac operator to inhibit transcription in E. coli. This inhibition can be relieved by adding lactose or isopropyl-β-D-thiogalactopyranoside (IPTG). lac repressor encoded by lacI
   5630..5660    -  promoter       lac promoter: promoter for the E. coli lac operon
   5675..5696    -  protein_bind   CAP binding site: CAP binding activates transcription in the presence of cAMP. E. coli catabolite activator protein
   5709..5801    -  CDS            lacI (fragment): lac repressor; lacI; The lac repressor binds to the lac operator to inhibit transcription in E. coli. This inhibition can be relieved by adding lactose or isopropyl-β-D-thiogalactopyranoside (IPTG).
   5984..6572    -  rep_origin     ori: high-copy-number ColE1/pMB1/pBR322/pUC origin of replication
   6743..858     -  CDS            AmpR (across the origin): β-lactamase; bla; confers resistance to ampicillin, carbenicillin, and related antibiotics
>Addgene plasmid #200638 | G1095C_BattB(GA)_jGCaMP7c_IRES_shBleR-P2A-HygroR | addgene full sequence | sequence record 404715 | Addgene NGS Result
CCAATGCTTAATCAGTGAGGCACCTATCTCAGCGATCTGTCTATTTCGTTCATCCATAGTTGCCTGACTC
CCCGTCGTGTAGATAACTACGATACGGGAGGGCTTACCATCTGGCCCCAGTGCTGCAATGATACCGCGAG
ACCCACGCTCACCGGCTCCAGATTTATCAGCAATAAACCAGCCAGCCGGAAGGGCCGAGCGCAGAAGTGG
TCCTGCAACTTTATCCGCCTCCATCCAGTCTATTAATTGTTGCCGGGAAGCTAGAGTAAGTAGTTCGCCA
GTTAATAGTTTGCGCAACGTTGTTGCCATTGCTACAGGCATCGTGGTGTCACGCTCGTCGTTTGGTATGG
CTTCATTCAGCTCCGGTTCCCAACGATCAAGGCGAGTTACATGATCCCCCATGTTGTGCAAAAAAGCGGT
TAGCTCCTTCGGTCCTCCGATCGTTGTCAGAAGTAAGTTGGCCGCAGTGTTATCACTCATGGTTATGGCA
GCACTGCATAATTCTCTTACTGTCATGCCATCCGTAAGATGCTTTTCTGTGACTGGTGAGTACTCAACCA
AGTCATTCTGAGAATAGTGTATGCGGCGACCGAGTTGCTCTTGCCCGGCGTCAATACGGGATAATACCGC
GCCACATAGCAGAACTTTAAAAGTGCTCATCATTGGAAAACGTTCTTCGGGGCGAAAACTCTCAAGGATC
TTACCGCTGTTGAGATCCAGTTCGATGTAACCCACTCGTGCACCCAACTGATCTTCAGCATCTTTTACTT
TCACCAGCGTTTCTGGGTGAGCAAAAACAGGAAGGCAAAATGCCGCAAAAAAGGGAATAAGGGCGACACG
GAAATGTTGAATACTCATACTCTTCCTTTTTCAATATTATTGAAGCATTTATCAGGGTTATTGTCTCATG
AGCGGATACATATTTGAATGTATTTAGAAAAATAAACAAATAGGGGTTCCGCGCACATTTCCCCGAAAAG
TGCCACCTAAATTGTAAGCGTTAATATTTTGTTAAAATTCGCGTTAAATTTTTGTTAAATCAGCTCATTT
TTTAACCAATAGGCCGAAATCGGCAAAATCCCTTATAAATCAAAAGAATAGACCGAGATAGGGT
[37 nt withheld, positions 1115-1151]
AAAGAACGTGGACTCCAACGTCAAAGG
[49 nt withheld, positions 1179-1227]
T
[91 nt withheld, positions 1229-1319]
G
[124 nt withheld, positions 1321-1444]
CCCATTCGCCATTCAGGCTGCGCAACTGTTGGGAAGGGCGATCGGTGCGGGCCTCTTCGCTATTACGCCA
GCTGGCGAAAGGGGGATGTGCTGCAAGGCGATTAAGTTGGGTAACGCCAGGGTTTTCCCAGTCACGACGT
TGTAAAACGACGGCCAGTGAATTGTAATACGACTCACTATAGGGCGAATTGGGTACCGGGCCCCCCCTCG
AGGTCGACGATGTAGGTCACGGCATTCCGGACTCAGCGCTCGAGCCGGCTTGTCGACGACGGCGGACTCC
GTCGTCAGGATCATCCGCAGATTATACCGCAACTACACGCCACCATGGGTTCTCATCATCATCATCATCA
TGGTATGGCTAGCATGACTGGTGGACAGCAAATGGGTCGGGATCTGTACGACGATGACGATAAGGATCTC
GCCACCATGGTCGACTCATCACGTCGTAAGTGGAATAAGACAGGTCACGCAGTCAGAGCTATAGGTCGGC
TGAGCTCACAGCCTAACGTCTATATCAAGGCCGACAAGCAGAAGAACGGCATCAAGGCGAACTTCAAGAT
CCGCCACAACATCGAGGACGGCGGCGTGCAGCTCGCCTACCACTACCAGCAGAACACCCCCATCGGCGAC
GGCCCCGTGCTGCTGCCCGACAACCACTACCTGAGCGTGCAGTCCAAACTTTCGAAAGACCCCAACGAGA
AGCGCGATCACATGGTCCTGCTGGAGTTCGTGACCGCCGCCGGGATCACTCTCGGCATGGACGAGCTGTA
CAAGGGCGGTACCGGAGGGAGCATGGTGAGCAAGGGCGAGGAGCTGTTCACCGGGGTGGTGCCCATCCTG
GTCGAGCTGGACGGCGACGTAAACGGCCACAAGTTCAGCGTGTCCGGCGAGGGTGAGGGCGATGCCACCT
ACGGCAAGCTGACCCTGAAGTTCATCTGCACCACCGGCAAGCTGCCCGTGCCCTGGCCCACCCTCGTGAC
CACCCTGACCTACGGCGTGCAGTGCTTCAGCCGCTACCCCGACCACATGAAGCAGCACGACTTCTTCAAG
TCCGCCATGCCCGAAGGCTACATCCAGGAGCGCACCATCTTCTTCAAGGACGACGGCAACTACAAGACCC
GCGCCGAGGTGAAGTTCGAGGGCGACACCCTGGTGAACCGCATCGAGCTGAAGGGCATCGACTTCAAGGA
GGACGGCAACATCCTGGGGCACAAGCTGGAGTACAACCTTCCTGACCAACTGACTGAAGAGCAGATCGCA
GAATTTAAAGAGGCTTTCTCCCTATTTGACAAGGACGGGGATGGGACAATAACAACCAAGGAGCTGGGGA
CGGTGATGCGTTCTCTGGGGCAGAACCCCACAGAAGCAGAGCTGCAGGACATGATCAATGAAGTAGATGC
CGACGGTGACGGCACAATCGACTTCCCTGAGTTCCTGACAATGATGGCAAGAAAAGGGAGCTACAGGGAC
AGTGAAGAAGAAATTAGAGAAGCGTTCGGTGTGTTTGATAAGGATGGCAATGGCTACATCAGTGCAGCAG
AGCTTCGCCACGTGATGAACAACCTTGGAGAGAAGTTAACAGATGAAGAGGTTGATGAAATGATCAGGGA
AGCAGACATCGATGGGGATGGTCAGGTAAACTACGAAGAGTTTGTACAAATGATGACAGCGAAGTAGTAA
CTTAAGAATTCACCGGTCAGACCTCCTTCTCCCTCTCTTCAGGTCTGCAGTCGACGGTACCGCGGGCCCG
GGATCCACCGGATCTAGATAACTGATCACTGTGGAATCAGAGAGACTGCCCCTCTCCCTCTCCCCCCCCT
AACGTTACTGGCCGAAGCCGCTTGGAATAAGGCCGGTGTGCGTTTGTCTATATGTTATTTTCCACCATAT
TGCCGTCTTTTGGCAATGTGAGGGCCCGGAAACCTGGCCCTGTCTTCTTGACGAGCATTCCTAGGGGTCT
TTCCCCTCTCGCCAAAGGAATGCAAGGTCTGTTGAATGTCGTGAAGGAAGCAGTTCCTCTGGAAGCTTCT
TGAAGACAAACAACGTCTGTAGCGACCCTTTGCAGGCAGCGGAACCCCCCACCTGGCGACAGGTGCCTCT
GCGGCCAAAAGCCACGTGTATAAGATACACCTGCAAAGGCGGCACAACCCCAGTGCCACGTTGTGAGTTG
GATAGTTGTGGAAAGAGTCAAATGGCTCTCCTCAAGCGTATTCAACAAGGGGCTGAAGGATGCCCAGAAG
GTACCCCATTGTATGGGATCTGATCTGGGGCCTCGGTGCACATGCTTTACATGTGTTTAGTCGAGGTTAA
AAAAACGTCTAGGCCCCCCGAACCACGGGGACGTGGTTTTCCTTTGAAAAACACGATGATAATATGGCCA
CAACCATGGCCAAGTTGACCAGTGCCGTTCCGGTGCTCACCGCGCGCGACGTCGCCGGAGCGGTCGAGTT
CTGGACCGACCGGCTCGGGTTCTCCCGGGACTTCGTGGAGGACGACTTCGCCGGTGTGGTCCGGGACGAC
GTGACCCTGTTCATCAGCGCGGTCCAGGACCAGGTGGTGCCGGACAACACCCTGGCCTGGGTGTGGGTGC
GCGGCCTGGACGAGCTGTACGCCGAGTGGTCGGAGGTCGTGTCCACGAACTTCCGGGACGCCTCCGGGCC
GGCCATGACCGAGATCGGCGAGCAGCCGTGGGGGCGGGAGTTCGCCCTGCGCGACCCGGCCGGCAACTGC
GTGCACTTCGTGGCCGAGGAGCAGGACAGCGGAGCTACTAACTTCAGCCTGCTGAAGCAGGCTGGAGACG
TGGAGGAGAACCCTGGACCTGATAGATCCGGAAAGCCTGAACTCACCGCGACGTCTGTCGAGAAGTTTCT
GATCGAAAAGTTCGACAGCGTCTCCGACCTGATGCAGCTCTCGGAGGGCGAAGAATCTCGTGCTTTCAGC
TTCGATGTAGGAGGGCGTGGATATGTCCTGCGGGTAAATAGCTGCGCCGATGGTTTCTACAAAGATCGTT
ATGTTTATCGGCACTTTGCATCGGCCGCGCTCCCGATTCCGGAAGTGCTTGACATTGGGGAATTCAGCGA
GAGCCTGACCTATTGCATCTCCCGCCGTGCACAGGGTGTCACGTTGCAAGACCTGCCTGAAACCGAACTG
CCCGCTGTTTTGCAGCCGGTCGCGGAGGCCATGGATGCGATCGCTGCGGCCGATCTTAGCCAGACGAGCG
GGTTCGGCCCATTCGGACCGCAAGGAATCGGTCAATACACTACATGGCGTGATTTCATATGCGCGATTGC
TGATCCCCATGTGTATCACTGGCAAACTGTGATGGACGACACCGTCAGTGCGTCCGTCGCGCAGGCTCTC
GATGAGCTGATGCTTTGGGCCGAGGACTGCCCCGAAGTCCGGCACCTCGTGCACGCGGATTTCGGCTCCA
ACAATGTCCTGACGGACAATGGCCGCATAACAGCGGTCATTGACTGGAGCGAGGCGATGTTCGGGGATTC
CCAATACGAGGTCGCCAACATCTTCTTCTGGAGGCCGTGGTTGGCTTGTATGGAGCAGCAGACGCGCTAC
TTCGAGCGGAGGCATCCGGAGCTTGCAGGATCGCCGCGGCTCCGGGCGTATATGCTCCGCATTGGTCTTG
ACCAACTCTATCAGAGCTTGGTTGACGGCAATTTCGATGATGCAGCTTGGGCGCAGGGTCGATGCGACGC
AATCGTCCGATCCGGAGCCGGGACTGTCGGGCGTACACAAATCGCCCGCAGAAGCGCGGCCGTCTGGACC
GATGGCTGTGTAGAAGTACTCGCCGATAGTGGAAACCGACGCCCCAGCACTCGTCCGAGGGCAAAGGAAT
AATAGGGATCCTGATCATAATCAGCCATACCACATTTGTAGAGGTTTTACTTGCTTTAAAAAACCTCCCA
CACCTCCCCCTGAACCTGAAACATAAAATGAATGCAATTGTTGTTGTTAACTTGTTTATTGCAGCTTATA
ATGGTTACAAATAAAGCAATAGCATCACAAATTTCACAAATAAAGCATTTTTTTCACTGCATTCTAGTTG
TGGTTTGTCCAAACTCATCAATGTATCTTAGGAGATCCCCTTTAGTGAGGGTTAATTTCGAGCTTGGCGT
AATCATGGTCATAGCTGTTTCCTGTGTGAAATTGTTATCCGCTCACAATTCCACACAACATACGAGCCGG
AAGCATAAAGTGTAAAGCCTGGGGTGCCTAATGAGTGAGCTAACTCACATTAATTGCGTTGCGCTCACTG
CCCGCTTTCCAGTCGGGAAACCTGTCGTGCCAGCTGCATTAATGAATCGGCCAACGCGCGGGGAGAGGCG
GTTTGCGTATTGGGCGCTCTTCCGCTTCCTCGCTCACTGACTCGCTGCACTCGGTCGTTCGGCTGCGGCG
AGCGGTATCAGCTCACTCAAAGGCGGTAATACGGTTATCCACAGAATCAGGGGATAACGCAGGAAAGAAC
ATGTGAGCAAAAGGCCAGCAAAAGGCCAGGAACCGTAAAAAGGCCGCGTTGCTGGCGTTTTTCCATAGGC
TCCGCCCCCCTGACGAGCATCACAAAAATCGACGCTCAAGTCAGAGGTGGCGAAACCCGACAGGACTATA
AAGATACCAGGCGTTTCCCCCTGGAAGCTCCCTCGTGCGCTCTCCTGTTCCGACCCTGCCGCTTACCGGA
TACCTGTCCGCCTTTCTCCCTTCGGGAAGCGTGGCGCTTTCTCATAGCTCACGCTGTAGGTATCTCAGTT
CGGTGTAGGTCGTTCGCTCCAAGCTGGGCTGTGTGCACGAACCCCCCGTTCAGCCCGACCGCTGCGCCTT
ATCCGGTAACTATCGTCTTGAGTCCAACCCGGTAAGACACGACTTATCGCCACTGGCAGCAGCCACTGGT
AACAGGATTAGCAGAGCGAGGTATGTAGGCGGTGCTACAGAGTTCTTGAAGTGGTGGCCTAACTACGGCT
ACACTAGAAGAACAGTATTTGGTATCTGCGCTCTGCTGAAGCCAGTTACCTTCGGAAAAAGAGTTGGTAG
CTCTTGATCCGGCAAACAAACCACCGCTGGTAGCGGTGGTTTTTTTGTTTGCAAGCAGCAGATTACGCGC
AGAAAAAAAGGATCTCAAGAAGATCCTTTGATCTTTTCTACGGGGTCTGACGCTCAGTGGAACGAAAACT
CACGTTAAGGGATTTTGGTCATGAGATTATCAAAAAGGATCTTCACCTAGATCCTTTTAAATTAAAAATG
AAGTTTTAAATCAATCTAAAGTATATATGAGTAAACTTGGTCTGACAGTTA
